Addgene plasmid #175794: tcTRP9sub3
Purpose: de novo thick circular tandem repeat protein trimer formed from 3-repeat monomers
Depositing lab: Barry Stoddard. Depositing organization: Fred Hutchinson Cancer Center. Publication: Design of functionalised circular tandem repeat proteins with longer repeat topologies and enhanced subunit contact surfaces. Hallinan JP, Doyle LA, Shen BW, Gewe MM, Takushi B, Kennedy MA, Friend D, Roberts JM, Bradley P, Stoddard BL. Commun Biol. 2021 Oct 29;4(1):1240. doi: 10.1038/s42003-021-02766-y. PubMed 34716407.
Backbone
  Vector backbone: pET15HE
  Backbone manufacturer: Stoddard Lab
  Backbone size w/o insert (bp): 5727
  Total vector size (bp): 6233
  Vector type: Bacterial Expression
Growth in bacteria
  Bacterial resistance: Ampicillin, 100 μg/mL
  Growth temperature: 37°C
  Growth strain: DH5alpha
  Copy number: Unknown
Gene/Insert
  Gene/Insert name: tcTRP9sub3
  Species: Synthetic
  Insert size (bp): 522
  Tag / fusion protein: 6xHis (N terminal on backbone)
  Cloning method: Restriction Enzyme; 5′ cloning site NcoI (not destroyed); 3′ cloning site NotI (not destroyed)
  Sequencing primers: 5′ T7; 3′ T7 terminator
Resource information
  A portion of this plasmid was derived from a plasmid made by: GenScript
Terms and licenses: Academic/Nonprofit Terms; Industry Terms: Not Available to Industry
How to cite: tcTRP9sub3 was a gift from Barry Stoddard (Addgene plasmid # 175794 ; http://n2t.net/addgene:175794 ; RRID:Addgene_175794)
