[The description below was written by a language model from this plasmid's Addgene catalogue record and pLannotate feature annotations shown in this document.]
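Description:
tcTRP9sub3 is a bacterial expression plasmid of about 6.2 kb built on pET15HE, a lab-modified pET15-type backbone. It replicates from a ColE1/pMB1-family origin and also retains the pBR322 bom region and the rop gene, which normally moderates copy number; the record itself lists copy number as unknown. Selection is by ampicillin through the bla β-lactamase gene and its own promoter. The short tetracycline-resistance fragments and tet promoter flagged in the annotation are non-functional remnants of the pBR322 ancestry rather than a usable marker.

The payload is a 522 bp synthetic open reading frame cloned between NcoI and NotI sites, both preserved. It encodes a de novo designed "thick" circular tandem repeat protein subunit containing three repeats; three such monomers are intended to assemble into a closed trimeric ring. Expression is driven by a T7 promoter followed by a lac operator and the T7 gene 10 ribosome binding site, and ends at the T7 terminator. A plasmid-borne lacI gene supplies repressor, so transcription requires a host providing T7 RNA polymerase and is inducible with IPTG. The backbone contributes an N-terminal 6xHis tag, which the annotation picks up as a short fragment match to a composite tag, followed by a thrombin cleavage site that would allow tag removal after affinity purification. A small hit to a T7 gene 10-derived solubility tag just upstream of the terminator is probably residual vector sequence rather than a functional fusion. The insert itself is not annotated in the feature table, as expected for a designed sequence. The construct is suited to recombinant production of the subunit for structural and biophysical study of designed repeat-protein assemblies.
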