Features (pLannotate 1.2.2; 20 found; start..end, strand, type, name):
    103..207     +  promoter       AmpR promoter: bla
    208..1068    +  CDS            AmpR: β-lactamase; bla; confers resistance to ampicillin, carbenicillin, and related antibiotics
   1239..1827    +  rep_origin     ori: high-copy-number ColE1/pMB1/pBR322/pUC origin of replication
   2013..2152    -  misc_feature   bom: basis of mobility region from pBR322
   2254..2445    -  CDS            rop: Rop protein, which maintains plasmids at low copy number; rop
   2462..2842    +  CDS            YPB1_ECOLX: Protein predicted: Swiss-Prot protein existence level 4. From Escherichia coli.
   3084..3708    -  CDS            TcR (fragment): tetracycline efflux protein; tet; confers resistance to tetracycline
   3723..3744    -  protein_bind   CAP binding site: CAP binding activates transcription in the presence of cAMP. E. coli catabolite activator protein
   3757..4838    -  CDS            lacI: lac repressor; lacI; The lac repressor binds to the lac operator to inhibit transcription in E. coli. This inhibition can be relieved by adding lactose or isopropyl-β-D-thiogalactopyranoside (IPTG).
   4839..4916    -  promoter       lacI promoter: lacI
   4924..5203    -  CDS            TcR (fragment): tetracycline efflux protein; tet; confers resistance to tetracycline
   5225..5243    +  promoter       T7 promoter: promoter for bacteriophage T7 RNA polymerase
   5244..5268    +  protein_bind   lac operator: The lac repressor binds to the lac operator to inhibit transcription in E. coli. This inhibition can be relieved by adding lactose or isopropyl-β-D-thiogalactopyranoside (IPTG). lac repressor encoded by lacI
   5283..5305    +  RBS            RBS: efficient ribosome binding site from bacteriophage T7 gene 10 (Olins and Rangwala, 1989)
   5324..5341    +  CDS            capTEV™ (fragment): composite tag for in vivo biotinylation, TEV protease cleavage, and 6xHis tagging
   5351..5368    +  CDS            thrombin site: thrombin recognition and cleavage site
   5915..5964    +  CDS            SET1 (fragment): solubility-enhancement tag derived from T7 phage gene 10B
   5972..6019    +  terminator     T7 terminator: transcription terminator for bacteriophage T7 RNA polymerase
   6042..6146    -  CDS            TcR (fragment): tetracycline efflux protein; tet; confers resistance to tetracycline
   6194..6222    -  promoter       tet promoter: E. coli promoter for tetracycline efflux protein gene
>Addgene plasmid #175794 | tcTRP9sub3 | addgene full sequence | sequence record 343858 | Addgene NGS Result
TCTTGAAGACGAAAGGGCCTCGTGATACGCCTATTTTTATAGGTTAATGTCATGATAATAATGGTTTCTT
AGACGTCAGGTGGCACTTTTCGGGGAAATGTGCGCGGAACCCCTATTTGTTTATTTTTCTAAATACATTC
AAATATGTATCCGCTCATGAGACAATAACCCTGATAAATGCTTCAATAATATTGAAAAAGGAAGAGTATG
AGTATTCAACATTTCCGTGTCGCCCTTATTCCCTTTTTTGCGGCATTTTGCCTTCCTGTTTTTGCTCACC
CAGAAACGCTGGTGAAAGTAAAAGATGCTGAAGATCAGTTGGGTGCACGAGTGGGTTACATCGAACTGGA
TCTCAACAGCGGTAAGATCCTTGAGAGTTTTCGCCCCGAAGAACGTTTTCCAATGATGAGCACTTTTAAA
GTTCTGCTATGTGGCGCGGTATTATCCCGTGTTGACGCCGGGCAAGAGCAACTCGGTCGCCGCATACACT
ATTCTCAGAATGACTTGGTTGAGTACTCACCAGTCACAGAAAAGCATCTTACGGATGGCATGACAGTAAG
AGAATTATGCAGTGCTGCCATAACCATGAGTGATAACACTGCGGCCAACTTACTTCTGACAACGATCGGA
GGACCGAAGGAGCTAACCGCTTTTTTGCACAACATGGGGGATCATGTAACTCGCCTTGATCGTTGGGAAC
CGGAGCTGAATGAAGCCATACCAAACGACGAGCGTGACACCACGATGCCTGCAGCAATGGCAACAACGTT
GCGCAAACTATTAACTGGCGAACTACTTACTCTAGCTTCCCGGCAACAATTAATAGACTGGATGGAGGCG
GATAAAGTTGCAGGACCACTTCTGCGCTCGGCCCTTCCGGCTGGCTGGTTTATTGCTGATAAATCTGGAG
CCGGTGAGCGTGGGTCTCGCGGTATCATTGCAGCACTGGGGCCAGATGGTAAGCCCTCCCGTATCGTAGT
TATCTACACGACGGGGAGTCAGGCAACTATGGATGAACGAAATAGACAGATCGCTGAGATAGGTGCCTCA
CTGATTAAGCATTGGTAACTGTCAGACCAAGTTTACTCATATATACTTTAGATTGATTTAAAACTTCATT
TTTAATTTAAAAGGATCTAGGTGAAGATCCTTTTTGATAATCTCATGACCAAAATCCCTTAACGTGAGTT
TTCGTTCCACTGAGCGTCAGACCCCGTAGAAAAGATCAAAGGATCTTCTTGAGATCCTTTTTTTCTGCGC
GTAATCTGCTGCTTGCAAACAAAAAAACCACCGCTACCAGCGGTGGTTTGTTTGCCGGATCAAGAGCTAC
CAACTCTTTTTCCGAAGGTAACTGGCTTCAGCAGAGCGCAGATACCAAATACTGTCCTTCTAGTGTAGCC
GTAGTTAGGCCACCACTTCAAGAACTCTGTAGCACCGCCTACATACCTCGCTCTGCTAATCCTGTTACCA
GTGGCTGCTGCCAGTGGCGATAAGTCGTGTCTTACCGGGTTGGACTCAAGACGATAGTTACCGGATAAGG
CGCAGCGGTCGGGCTGAACGGGGGGTTCGTGCACACAGCCCAGCTTGGAGCGAACGACCTACACCGAACT
GAGATACCTACAGCGTGAGCTATGAGAAAGCGCCACGCTTCCCGAAGGGAGAAAGGCGGACAGGTATCCG
GTAAGCGGCAGGGTCGGAACAGGAGAGCGCACGAGGGAGCTTCCAGGGGGAAACGCCTGGTATCTTTATA
GTCCTGTCGGGTTTCGCCACCTCTGACTTGAGCGTCGATTTTTGTGATGCTCGTCAGGGGGGCGGAGCCT
ATGGAAAAACGCCAGCAACGCGGCCTTTTTACGGTTCCTGGCCTTTTGCTGGCCTTTTGCTCACATGTTC
TTTCCTGCGTTATCCCCTGATTCTGTGGATAACCGTATTACCGCCTTTGAGTGAGCTGATACCGCTCGCC
GCAGCCGAACGACCGAGCGCAGCGAGTCAGTGAGCGAGGAAGCGGAAGAGCGCCTGATGCGGTATTTTCT
CCTTACGCATCTGTGCGGTATTTCACACCGCAATGGTGCACTCTCAGTACAATCTGCTCTGATGCCGCAT
AGTTAAGCCAGTATACACTCCGCTATCGCTACGTGACTGGGTCATGGCTGCGCCCCGACACCCGCCAACA
CCCGCTGACGCGCCCTGACGGGCTTGTCTGCTCCCGGCATCCGCTTACAGACAAGCTGTGACCGTCTCCG
GGAGCTGCATGTGTCAGAGGTTTTCACCGTCATCACCGAAACGCGCGAGGCAGCTGCGGTAAAGCTCATC
AGCGTGGTCGTGAAGCGATTCACAGATGTCTGCCTGTTCATCCGCGTCCAGCTCGTTGAGTTTCTCCAGA
AGCGTTAATGTCTGGCTTCTGATAAAGCGGGCCATGTTAAGGGCGGTTTTTTCCTGTTTGGTCACTGATG
CCTCCGTGTAAGGGGGATTTCTGTTCATGGGGGTAATGATACCGATGAAACGAGAGAGGATGCTCACGAT
ACGGGTTACTGATGATGAACATGCCCGGTTACTGGAACGTTGTGAGGGTAAACAACTGGCGGTATGGATG
CGGCGGGACCAGAGAAAAATCACTCAGGGTCAATGCCAGCGCTTCGTTAATACAGATGTAGGTGTTCCAC
AGGGTAGCCAGCAGCATCCTGCGATGCAGATCCGGAACATAATGGTGCAGGGCGCTGACTTCCGCGTTTC
CAGACTTTACGAAACACGGAAACCGAAGACCATTCATGTTGTTGCTCAGGTCGCAGACGTTTTGCAGCAG
CAGTCGCTTCACGTTCGCTCGCGTATCGGTGATTCATTCTGCTAACCAGTAAGGCAACCCCGCCAGCCTA
GCCGGGTCCTCAACGACAGGAGCACGATCATGCGCACCCGTGGCCAGGACCCAACGCTGCCCGAGATGCG
CCGCGTGCGGCTGCTGGAGATGGCGGACGCGATGGATATGTTCTGCCAAGGGTTGGTTTGCGCATTCACA
GTTCTCCGCAAGAATTGATTGGCTCCAATTCTTGGAGTGGTGAATCCGTTAGCGAGGTGCCGCCGGCTTC
CATTCAGGTCGAGGTGGCCCGGCTCCATGCACCGCGACGCAACGCGGGGAGGCAGACAAGGTATAGGGCG
GCGCCTACAATCCATGCCAACCCGTTCCATGTGCTCGCCGAGGCGGCATAAATCGCCGTGACGATCAGCG
GTCCAATGATCGAAGTTAGGCTGGTAAGAGCCGCGAGCGATCCTTGAAGCTGTCCCTGATGGTCGTCATC
TACCTGCCTGGACAGCATGGCCTGCAACGCGGGCATCCCGATGCCGCCGGAAGCGAGAAGAATCATAATG
GGGAAGGCCATCCAGCCTCGCGTCGCGAACGCCAGCAAGACGTAGCCCAGCGCGTCGGCCGCCATGCCGG
CGATAATGGCCTGCTTCTCGCCGAAACGTTTGGTGGCGGGACCAGTGACGAAGGCTTGAGCGAGGGCGTG
CAAGATTCCGAATACCGCAAGCGACAGGCCGATCATCGTCGCGCTCCAGCGAAAGCGGTCCTCGCCGAAA
ATGACCCAGAGCGCTGCCGGCACCTGTCCTACGAGTTGCATGATAAAGAAGACAGTCATAAGTGCGGCGA
CGATAGTCATGCCCCGCGCCCACCGGAAGGAGCTGACTGGGTTGAAGGCTCTCAAGGGCATCGGTCGAGA
TCCCGGTGCCTAATGAGTGAGCTAACTTACATTAATTGCGTTGCGCTCACTGCCCGCTTTCCAGTCGGGA
AACTGTCGTGCCAGCTGCATTAATGAATCGGCCAACGCGCGGGGAGAGGCGGTTTGCGTATTGGGCGCCA
GGGTGGTTTTTCTTTTCACCAGTGAGACGGGCAACAGCTGATTGCCCTTCACCGCCTGGCCCTGAGAGAG
TTGCAGCAAGCGGTCCACGCTGGTTTGCCCCAGCAGGCGAAAATCCTGTTTGATGGTGGTTAACGGCGGG
ATATAACATGAGCTGTCTTCGGTATCGTCGTATCCCACTACCGAGATATCCGCACCAACGCGCAGCCCGG
ACTCGGTAATGGCGCGCATTGCGCCCAGCGCCATCTGATCGTTGGCAACCAGCATCGCAGTGGGAACGAT
GCCCTCATTCAGCATTTGCATGGTTTGTTGAAAACCGGACATGGCACTCCAGTCGCCTTCCCGTTCCGCT
ATCGGCTGAATTTGATTGCGAGTGAGATATTTATGCCAGCCAGCCAGACGCAGACGCGCCGAGACAGAAC
TTAATGGGCCCGCTAACAGCGCGATTTGCTGGTGACCCAATGCGACCAGATGCTCCACGCCCAGTCGCGT
ACCGTCTTCATGGGAGAAAATAATACTGTTGATGGGTGTCTGGTCAGAGACATCAAGAAATAACGCCGGA
ACATTAGTGCAGGCAGCTTCCACAGCAATGGCATCCTGGTCATCCAGCGGATAGTTAATGATCAGCCCAC
TGACGCGTTGCGCGAGAAGATTGTGCACCGCCGCTTTACAGGCTTCGACGCCGCTTCGTTCTACCATCGA
CACCACCACGCTGGCACCCAGTTGATCGGCGCGAGATTTAATCGCCGCGACAATTTGCGACGGCGCGTGC
AGGGCCAGACTGGAGGTGGCAACGCCAATCAGCAACGACTGTTTGCCCGCCAGTTGTTGTGCCACGCGGT
TGGGAATGTAATTCAGCTCCGCCATCGCCGCTTCCACTTTTTCCCGCGTTTTCGCAGAAACGTGGCTGGC
CTGGTTCACCACGCGGGAAACGGTCTGATAAGAGACACCGGCATACTCTGCGACATCGTATAACGTTACT
GGTTTCACATTCACCACCCTGAATTGACTCTCTTCCGGGCGCTATCATGCCATACCGCGAAAGGTTTTGC
GCCATTCGATGGTGTCCGGGATCTCGACGCTCTCCCTTATGCGACTCCTGCATTAGGAAGCAGCCCAGTA
GTAGGTTGAGGCCGTTGAGCACCGCCGCCGCAAGGAATGGTGCATGCAAGGAGATGGCGCCCAACAGTCC
CCCGGCCACGGGGCCTGCCACCATACCCACGCCGAAACAAGCGCTCATGAGCCCGAAGTGGCGAGCCCGA
TCTTCCCCATCGGTGATGTCGGCGATATAGGCGCCAGCAACCGCACCTGTGGCGCCGGTGATGCCGGCCA
CGATGCGTCCGGCGTAGAGGATCGAGATCTCGATCCCGCGAAATTAATACGACTCACTATAGGGGAATTG
TGAGCGGATAACAATTCCCCTCTAGAAATAATTTTGTTTAACTTTAAGAAGGAGATATACTATGGCTAGC
AGCCATCATCATCATCATCATAGCAGCGGCCTGGTGCCGCGCGGCAGCTCCATGGGCAACCTGGAACTGG
CACTGAAAGCTCTGCAGATTCTGGTGAATGCGGCCTATGTTCTGGCGGAAATCGCCCGTGATCGCGGTAA
CGAAGAACTGCTGGAAAAAGCGGCTCGTCTGGCCGAAGAAGCGGCACGTCAGGCAGAAGAAATTGCACGT
CAAGCTCGCAAAGAAGGCAACCTGGAACTGGCGCTGAAAGCCCTGCAAATTCTGGTCAATGCAGCTTACG
TGCTGGCAGAAATCGCTCGTGACCGCGGTAATGAGGAGCTGCTGGAAAAAGCCGCACGTCTGGCCGAAGA
AGCAGCTCGTCAGGCCGAAGAAATCGCGCGTCAAGCCCGTAAAGAAGGCAATCTGGAACTGGCCCTGAAA
GCCCTGCAAATCCTGGTTAATGCGGCCTATGTCCTGGCAGAAATCGCGCGCGACCGTGGCAATGAGGAAT
TACTGGAAAAAGCGGCCCGCCTGGCCGAAGAAGCGGCCCGTCAGGCCGAAGAAATTGCCCGTCAAGCACG
CAAAGAAGGCTAAGCGGCCGCACTCGAGGATCCGGCTGCTAACAAAGCCCGAAAGGAAGCTGAGTTGGCT
GCTGCCACCGCTGAGCAATAACTAGCATAACCCCTTGGGGCCTCTAAACGGGTCTTGAGGGGTTTTTTGC
TGAAAGGAGGAACTATATCCGGATATCCCGCAAGAGGCCCGGCAGTACCGGCATAACCAAGCCTATGCCT
ACAGCATCCAGGGTGACGGTGCCGAGGATGACGATGAGCGCATTGTTAGATTTCATACACGGTGCCTGAC
TGCGTTAGCAATTTAACTGTGATAAACTACCGCATTAAAGCTTATCGATGATAAGCTGTCAAACATGAGA
AT
